Addgene plasmid #37852: 3xERRE/ERE-luciferase
Depositing lab: Rebecca Riggins. Depositing organization: Georgetown University. Publication: ERK/MAPK regulates ERRgamma expression, transcriptional activity, and receptor-mediated Tamoxifen resistance in ER+ breast cancer. Heckler MM, Thakor H, Schafer CC, Riggins RB. FEBS J. 2014 Mar 29. doi: 10.1111/febs.12797. PubMed 24684682.
Backbone
  Vector backbone: pGL3-Promoter
  Backbone manufacturer: Promega
  Backbone size w/o insert (bp): 5010
  Total vector size (bp): 5098
  Vector type: Luciferase
Growth in bacteria
  Bacterial resistance: Ampicillin, 100 μg/mL
  Growth temperature: 37°C
  Growth strain: DH5alpha
  Copy number: Unknown
Gene/Insert
  Gene/Insert name: 3 copies of ERRE/ERE upstream of luciferase
  Species: codon-modified firefly (Photinus pyralis)
  Insert size (bp): 88
  Promoter: SV40
  Cloning method: Restriction Enzyme; 5′ cloning site KpnI (not destroyed); 3′ cloning site BglII (not destroyed)
  Sequencing primers: 5′ RVprimer3
Terms and licenses: Academic/Nonprofit Terms; Industry Terms: Not Available to Industry
How to cite: 3xERRE/ERE-luciferase was a gift from Rebecca Riggins (Addgene plasmid # 37852 ; http://n2t.net/addgene:37852 ; RRID:Addgene_37852)
