[The description below was written by a language model from this plasmid's Addgene catalogue record and pLannotate feature annotations shown in this document.]
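Description:
3xERRE/ERE-luciferase is a firefly luciferase reporter plasmid built on the Promega pGL3-Promoter backbone and intended for transient transfection of mammalian cells. An 88 bp insert carrying three copies of a combined estrogen-related receptor response element/estrogen response element (ERRE/ERE) was cloned between the KpnI and BglII sites, both of which are retained, placing it immediately upstream of the SV40 early promoter. That promoter drives the codon-modified luc+ version of Photinus pyralis luciferase, whose transcript is terminated by the SV40 late polyadenylation signal. Because the promoter gives only modest basal expression without an enhancer, luciferase output depends largely on factors that bind the multimerised response elements. Upstream of the cloning region, a synthetic poly(A) signal and an RNA polymerase II transcriptional pause site from the human α2 globin gene limit read-through from the backbone that would otherwise raise background signal.

The plasmid is propagated in E. coli through a high-copy ColE1/pUC-type origin and selected with ampicillin via the β-lactamase gene and its own promoter. An f1 origin is also present, allowing single-stranded DNA production. The short large T antigen, TcR and lacZα matches in the feature table are backbone remnants rather than functional genes. The response elements themselves are not annotated; they would fall in the unannotated stretch between the pause site and the promoter. The sequenced record is 5,067 nt, slightly shorter than the catalogued total of 5,098 bp. The associated publication concerns ERK/MAPK regulation of ERRγ in ER-positive breast cancer and tamoxifen resistance, consistent with use of this reporter to measure ERR and estrogen receptor transcriptional activity.
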