Features (pLannotate 1.2.2; 12 found; start..end, strand, type, name):
      1..197     +  promoter       SV40 promoter: SV40 early promoter
    233..1885    +  CDS            luciferase: firefly luciferase; luc+; enhanced luc+ version of the luciferase gene
   1926..2047    -  polyA_signal   SV40 poly(A) signal: SV40 polyadenylation signal
   2070..2138    -  CDS            large T antigen (fragment): large T antigen from SV40 (simian virus 40)
   2154..2286    +  CDS            TcR (fragment): tetracycline efflux protein; tet; confers resistance to tetracycline
   2466..3054    -  rep_origin     ori: high-copy-number ColE1/pMB1/pBR322/pUC origin of replication
   3225..4085    -  CDS            AmpR: β-lactamase; bla; confers resistance to ampicillin, carbenicillin, and related antibiotics
   4086..4190    -  promoter       AmpR promoter: bla
   4217..4645    +  rep_origin     f1 ori (sequence partly withheld): f1 bacteriophage origin of replication; arrow indicates direction of (+) strand synthesis
   4677..4744    -  CDS            lacZα (fragment): LacZα fragment of β-galactosidase; lacZ fragment
   4803..4851    +  polyA_signal   poly(A) signal: synthetic polyadenylation signal
   4865..4956    +  misc_feature   pause site: RNA polymerase II transcriptional pause signal from the human α2 globin gene
>Addgene plasmid #37852 | 3xERRE/ERE-luciferase | addgene full sequence | sequence record 245660 | Addgene NGS Result
TGCATCTCAATTAGTCAGCAACCATAGTCCCGCCCCTAACTCCGCCCATCCCGCCCCTAACTCCGCCCAG
TTCCGCCCATTCTCCGCCCCATCGCTGACTAATTTTTTTTATTTATGCAGAGGCCGAGGCCGCCTCGGCC
TCTGAGCTATTCCAGAAGTAGTGAGGAGGCTTTTTTGGAGGCCTAGGCTTTTGCAAAAAGCTTGGCATTC
CGGTACTGTTGGTAAAGCCACCATGGAAGACGCCAAAAACATAAAGAAAGGCCCGGCGCCATTCTATCCG
CTGGAAGATGGAACCGCTGGAGAGCAACTGCATAAGGCTATGAAGAGATACGCCCTGGTTCCTGGAACAA
TTGCTTTTACAGATGCACATATCGAGGTGGACATCACTTACGCTGAGTACTTCGAAATGTCCGTTCGGTT
GGCAGAAGCTATGAAACGATATGGGCTGAATACAAATCACAGAATCGTCGTATGCAGTGAAAACTCTCTT
CAATTCTTTATGCCGGTGTTGGGCGCGTTATTTATCGGAGTTGCAGTTGCGCCCGCGAACGACATTTATA
ATGAACGTGAATTGCTCAACAGTATGGGCATTTCGCAGCCTACCGTGGTGTTCGTTTCCAAAAAGGGGTT
GCAAAAAATTTTGAACGTGCAAAAAAAGCTCCCAATCATCCAAAAAATTATTATCATGGATTCTAAAACG
GATTACCAGGGATTTCAGTCGATGTACACGTTCGTCACATCTCATCTACCTCCCGGTTTTAATGAATACG
ATTTTGTGCCAGAGTCCTTCGATAGGGACAAGACAATTGCACTGATCATGAACTCCTCTGGATCTACTGG
TCTGCCTAAAGGTGTCGCTCTGCCTCATAGAACTGCCTGCGTGAGATTCTCGCATGCCAGAGATCCTATT
TTTGGCAATCAAATCATTCCGGATACTGCGATTTTAAGTGTTGTTCCATTCCATCACGGTTTTGGAATGT
TTACTACACTCGGATATTTGATATGTGGATTTCGAGTCGTCTTAATGTATAGATTTGAAGAAGAGCTGTT
TCTGAGGAGCCTTCAGGATTACAAGATTCAAAGTGCGCTGCTGGTGCCAACCCTATTCTCCTTCTTCGCC
AAAAGCACTCTGATTGACAAATACGATTTATCTAATTTACACGAAATTGCTTCTGGTGGCGCTCCCCTCT
CTAAGGAAGTCGGGGAAGCGGTTGCCAAGAGGTTCCATCTGCCAGGTATCAGGCAAGGATATGGGCTCAC
TGAGACTACATCAGCTATTCTGATTACACCCGAGGGGGATGATAAACCGGGCGCGGTCGGTAAAGTTGTT
CCATTTTTTGAAGCGAAGGTTGTGGATCTGGATACCGGGAAAACGCTGGGCGTTAATCAAAGAGGCGAAC
TGTGTGTGAGAGGTCCTATGATTATGTCCGGTTATGTAAACAATCCGGAAGCGACCAACGCCTTGATTGA
CAAGGATGGATGGCTACATTCTGGAGACATAGCTTACTGGGACGAAGACGAACACTTCTTCATCGTTGAC
CGCCTGAAGTCTCTGATTAAGTACAAAGGCTATCAGGTGGCTCCCGCTGAATTGGAATCCATCTTGCTCC
AACACCCCAACATCTTCGACGCAGGTGTCGCAGGTCTTCCCGACGATGACGCCGGTGAACTTCCCGCCGC
CGTTGTTGTTTTGGAGCACGGAAAGACGATGACGGAAAAAGAGATCGTGGATTACGTCGCCAGTCAAGTA
ACAACCGCGAAAAAGTTGCGCGGAGGAGTTGTGTTTGTGGACGAAGTACCGAAAGGTCTTACCGGAAAAC
TCGACGCAAGAAAAATCAGAGAGATCCTCATAAAGGCCAAGAAGGGCGGAAAGATCGCCGTGTAATTCTA
GAGTCGGGGCGGCCGGCCGCTTCGAGCAGACATGATAAGATACATTGATGAGTTTGGACAAACCACAACT
AGAATGCAGTGAAAAAAATGCTTTATTTGTGAAATTTGTGATGCTATTGCTTTATTTGTAACCATTATAA
GCTGCAATAAACAAGTTAACAACAACAATTGCATTCATTTTATGTTTCAGGTTCAGGGGGAGGTGTGGGA
GGTTTTTTAAAGCAAGTAAAACCTCTACAAATGTGGTAAAATCGATAAGGATCCGTCGACCGATGCCCTT
GAGAGCCTTCAACCCAGTCAGCTCCTTCCGGTGGGCGCGGGGCATGACTATCGTCGCCGCACTTATGACT
GTCTTCTTTATCATGCAACTCGTAGGACAGGTGCCGGCAGCGCTCTTCCGCTTCCTCGCTCACTGACTCG
CTGCGCTCGGTCGTTCGGCTGCGGCGAGCGGTATCAGCTCACTCAAAGGCGGTAATACGGTTATCCACAG
AATCAGGGGATAACGCAGGAAAGAACATGTGAGCAAAAGGCCAGCAAAAGGCCAGGAACCGTAAAAAGGC
CGCGTTGCTGGCGTTTTTCCATAGGCTCCGCCCCCCTGACGAGCATCACAAAAATCGACGCTCAAGTCAG
AGGTGGCGAAACCCGACAGGACTATAAAGATACCAGGCGTTTCCCCCTGGAAGCTCCCTCGTGCGCTCTC
CTGTTCCGACCCTGCCGCTTACCGGATACCTGTCCGCCTTTCTCCCTTCGGGAAGCGTGGCGCTTTCTCA
TAGCTCACGCTGTAGGTATCTCAGTTCGGTGTAGGTCGTTCGCTCCAAGCTGGGCTGTGTGCACGAACCC
CCCGTTCAGCCCGACCGCTGCGCCTTATCCGGTAACTATCGTCTTGAGTCCAACCCGGTAAGACACGACT
TATCGCCACTGGCAGCAGCCACTGGTAACAGGATTAGCAGAGCGAGGTATGTAGGCGGTGCTACAGAGTT
CTTGAAGTGGTGGCCTAACTACGGCTACACTAGAAGAACAGTATTTGGTATCTGCGCTCTGCTGAAGCCA
GTTACCTTCGGAAAAAGAGTTGGTAGCTCTTGATCCGGCAAACAAACCACCGCTGGTAGCGGTGGTTTTT
TTGTTTGCAAGCAGCAGATTACGCGCAGAAAAAAAGGATCTCAAGAAGATCCTTTGATCTTTTCTACGGG
GTCTGACGCTCAGTGGAACGAAAACTCACGTTAAGGGATTTTGGTCATGAGATTATCAAAAAGGATCTTC
ACCTAGATCCTTTTAAATTAAAAATGAAGTTTTAAATCAATCTAAAGTATATATGAGTAAACTTGGTCTG
ACAGTTACCAATGCTTAATCAGTGAGGCACCTATCTCAGCGATCTGTCTATTTCGTTCATCCATAGTTGC
CTGACTCCCCGTCGTGTAGATAACTACGATACGGGAGGGCTTACCATCTGGCCCCAGTGCTGCAATGATA
CCGCGAGACCCACGCTCACCGGCTCCAGATTTATCAGCAATAAACCAGCCAGCCGGAAGGGCCGAGCGCA
GAAGTGGTCCTGCAACTTTATCCGCCTCCATCCAGTCTATTAATTGTTGCCGGGAAGCTAGAGTAAGTAG
TTCGCCAGTTAATAGTTTGCGCAACGTTGTTGCCATTGCTACAGGCATCGTGGTGTCACGCTCGTCGTTT
GGTATGGCTTCATTCAGCTCCGGTTCCCAACGATCAAGGCGAGTTACATGATCCCCCATGTTGTGCAAAA
AAGCGGTTAGCTCCTTCGGTCCTCCGATCGTTGTCAGAAGTAAGTTGGCCGCAGTGTTATCACTCATGGT
TATGGCAGCACTGCATAATTCTCTTACTGTCATGCCATCCGTAAGATGCTTTTCTGTGACTGGTGAGTAC
TCAACCAAGTCATTCTGAGAATAGTGTATGCGGCGACCGAGTTGCTCTTGCCCGGCGTCAATACGGGATA
ATACCGCGCCACATAGCAGAACTTTAAAAGTGCTCATCATTGGAAAACGTTCTTCGGGGCGAAAACTCTC
AAGGATCTTACCGCTGTTGAGATCCAGTTCGATGTAACCCACTCGTGCACCCAACTGATCTTCAGCATCT
TTTACTTTCACCAGCGTTTCTGGGTGAGCAAAAACAGGAAGGCAAAATGCCGCAAAAAAGGGAATAAGGG
CGACACGGAAATGTTGAATACTCATACTCTTCCTTTTTCAATATTATTGAAGCATTTATCAGGGTTATTG
TCTCATGAGCGGATACATATTTGAATGTATTTAGAAAAATAAACAAATAGGGGTTCCGCGCACATTTCCC
CGAAAAGTGCCACCTG
[124 nt withheld, positions 4217-4340]
C
[91 nt withheld, positions 4342-4432]
A
[49 nt withheld, positions 4434-4482]
CCTTTGACGTTGGAGTCCACGTTCTTT
[37 nt withheld, positions 4510-4546]
ACCCTATCTCGGTCTATTCTTTTGATTTATAAGGGATTTTGCCGATTTCGGCCTATTGGTTAAAAAATGA
GCTGATTTAACAAAAATTTAACGCGAATTTTAACAAAATATTAACGCTTACAATTTGCCATTCGCCATTC
AGGCTGCGCAACTGTTGGGAAGGGCGATCGGTGCGGGCCTCTTCGCTATTACGCCAGCCCAAGCTACCAT
GATAAGTAAGTAATATTAAGGTACGGGAGGTACTTGGAGCGGCCGCAATAAAATATCTTTATTTTCATTA
CATCTGTGTGTTGGTTTTTTGTGTGAATCGATAGTACTAACATACGCTCTCCATCAAAACAAAACGAAAC
AAAACAAACTAGCAAAATAGGCTGTCCCCAGTGCAAGTGCAGGTGCCAGAACATTTCTCTATCGATAGGT
ACCCGGACCTCAAGGTCACCTTGACCTCGTTCGGACCTCAAGGTCACCTTGACCTCGTTCGGACCTCAAG
GTCACCTTGACCTGGATCCAGATCTGCGATC
