>Addgene plasmid #37852 | 3xERRE/ERE-luciferase | depositor partial sequence | sequence record 47466 | RVprimer3
NNNNNNNNNNNNNNGNNNNANNTTTCTCTATCGATAGGTACCCGGACCTCAAGGTCACCTTGACCTCGTT
CGGACCTCAAGGTCACCTTGACCTCGTTCGGACCTCAAGGTCACCTTGACCTGGATCCAGATCTGCGATC
TGCATCTCAATTAGTCAGCAACCATAGTCCCGCCCCTAACTCCGCCCATCCCGCCCCTAACTCCGCCCAG
TTCCGCCCATTCTCCGCCCCATCGCTGACTAATTTTTTTTATTTATGCAGAGGCCGAGGCCGCCTCGGCC
TCTGAGCTATTCCAGAAGTAGTGAGGAGGCTTTTTTGGAGGCCTAGGCTTTTGCAAAAAGCTTGGCATTC
CGGTACTGTTGGTAAAGCCACCATGGAAGACGCCAAAAACATAAAGAAAGGCCCGGCGCCATTCTATCCG
CTGGAAGATGGAACCGCTGGAGAGCAACTGCATAAGGCTATGAAGAGATACGCCCTGGTTCCTGGAACAA
TTGCTTTTACAGATGCACATATCGAGGTGGACATCACTTACGCTGAGTACTTCGAAATGTCCGTTCGGTT
GGCAGAAGCTATGAAACGATATGGGCTGAATACAAATCACAGAATCGTCGTATGCAGTGAAAACTCTCTT
CAATTCTTTATGCCGGTGTTGGGCGCGTTATTTATCGGAGTTGCAGTTGCGCCCGCGAACGACATTTATA
ATGAACGTGAATTGCTCAACAGTATGGGCATTTCGCAGCCTACCGTGGTGTTCGTTTCCAAAAAGGGGTT
GCAAAAAATTTTGAACGTGCAAAAAAAGCTCCCAATCATCCAAAAAATTATTATCATGGATTCTAAAACG
GATTACCAGGGATTTCANTCGATGTACACGTTCGTCACATCTCATCTACCTCCCGGTTTTAATGAATACN
ATTTTGTGCCANAGTCCTTCGATAGGGACAAGACAATTGCACTGATCATGAACTCCTCTGGATCTACTGG
NCTGCCTAAAGGTGTCGCTCTGCCTCATAGAACTGCCTGCGTGANATTCTCGCATGCCANANATCCTANT
TTTGN
