>Addgene plasmid #37852 | 3xERRE/ERE-luciferase | addgene partial sequence | sequence record 50746 | RVprimer3 5'-CTAGCAAAATAGGCTGTCCC-3'
TCTCTATCGATAGGTACCCGGACCTCAAGGTCACCTTGACCTCGTTCGGACCTCAAGGTCACCTTGACCT
CGTTCGGACCTCAAGGTCACCTTGACCTGGATCCAGATCTGCGATCTGCATCTCAATTAGTCAGCAACCA
TAGTCCCGCCCCTAACTCCGCCCATCCCGCCCCTAACTCCGCCCAGTTCCGCCCATTCTCCGCCCCATCG
CTGACTAATTTTTTTTATTTATGCAGAGGCCGAGGCCGCCTCGGCCTCTGAGCTATTCCAGAAGTAGTGA
GGAGGCTTTTTTGGAGGCCTAGGCTTTTGCAAAAAGCTTGGCATTCCGGTACTGTTGGTAAAGCCACCAT
GGAAGACGCCAAAAACATAAAGAAAGGCCCGGCGCCATTCTATCCGCTGGAAGATGGAACCGCTGGAGAG
CAACTGCATAAGGCTATGAAGAGATACGCCCTGGTTCCTGGAACAATTGCTTTTACAGATGCACATATCG
AGGTGGACATCACTTACGCTGAGTACTTCGAAATGTCCGTTCGGTTGGCAGAAGCTATGAAACGATATGG
GCTGAATACAAATCACAGAATCGTCGTATGCAGTGAAAACTCTCTTCAATTCTTTATGCCGGTGTTGGGC
GCGTTATTTATCGGAGTTGCAGTTGCGCCCGCGAACGACATTTATAATGAACGTGAATTGCTCAACAGTA
TGGGCATTTCGCAGCCTACCGTGGTGTTCGTTTCCAAAAAGGGGTTGCAAAAAATTTTGAACGTGCAAAA
AAAGCTCCCAATCATCCAAAAAATTATTATCATGGATTCTAAAACGGATTACCAGGGATTTCAGTCGATG
TACACGTTCGTCACATCTCATCTACCTCCCGGTTTTAATGAATACGATTTTGTGCCAGAGTCCTTCGATA
GGGACAAGACAATTGCACTGATCATGAACT
